Addgene plasmid #51059: pRS316-RGR-GFP-mm
Purpose: Same as pRS316-RGR-GFP except for the HH ribozyme region which has a 13 bp deletion at its 5' end, and for the HDV ribozyme region which has a 15 bp deletion at its 3' end.
Depositing lab: Yunde Zhao. Depositing organization: University of California, San Diego (UCSD). Publication: Self-processing of ribozyme-flanked RNAs into guide RNAs in vitro and in vivo for CRISPR-mediated genome editing. Gao Y, Zhao Y. J Integr Plant Biol. 2013 Dec 30. doi: 10.1111/jipb.12152. PubMed 24373158.
Backbone
  Vector backbone: pRS316
  Backbone size w/o insert (bp): 4887
  Total vector size (bp): 5826
  Modifications to backbone: Yeast ADH1 promoter and ADH1 terminator were cloned in between the BamHI and EcoRI site, and RGR-GFP-mHDV gene was inserted inbetween the ADH1 promoter and terminator.
  Vector type: Bacterial Expression, Yeast Expression, CRISPR
  Selectable markers: URA3
Growth in bacteria
  Bacterial resistance: Ampicillin, 100 μg/mL
  Growth temperature: 37°C
  Growth strain: DH10B
  Copy number: High Copy
Gene/Insert
  Gene/Insert name: RGR-GFP
  Species: Synthetic
  Insert size (bp): 183
  Promoter: Yeast ADH1 promoter
  Cloning method: Ligation Independent Cloning
  Sequencing primers: 5′ CCTCGTCATTGTTCTCGTTCC; 3′ ACGTATCTACCAACGATTTGACC
Terms and licenses: Academic/Nonprofit Terms; Industry Terms: Not Available to Industry
How to cite: pRS316-RGR-GFP-mm was a gift from Yunde Zhao (Addgene plasmid # 51059 ; http://n2t.net/addgene:51059 ; RRID:Addgene_51059)
