[The description below was written by a language model from this plasmid's Addgene catalogue record and pLannotate feature annotations shown in this document.]
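Description:
pRS316-RGR-GFP-mm is a yeast–E. coli shuttle plasmid built on the pRS316 backbone, a low-copy centromeric vector that carries a CEN6/ARS element for stable maintenance in Saccharomyces cerevisiae and the URA3 marker, which allows selection by uracil prototrophy and counterselection with 5-FOA. In bacteria it is propagated through a high-copy ColE1/pUC-type origin and selected with ampicillin via the β-lactamase gene. The backbone also retains an f1 phage origin, remnants of the lacZα/pBluescript multiple cloning site, and flanking T7 and T3 promoters.

The payload is a synthetic ribozyme–guide RNA–ribozyme (RGR) cassette placed between the yeast ADH1 promoter and ADH1 terminator, which were cloned into the BamHI–EcoRI region of the polylinker. In the RGR design, a guide RNA built on the Streptococcus pyogenes Cas9 scaffold is flanked by a 5′ hammerhead (HH) ribozyme and a 3′ hepatitis delta virus (HDV) ribozyme. Self-cleavage of both ribozymes releases a guide RNA with defined ends from a transcript made by an ordinary RNA polymerase II promoter. The name suggests that the guide targets GFP, though the record does not spell out the target.

This "mm" version is the double-mutant counterpart of pRS316-RGR-GFP, with a 13 bp deletion at the 5′ end of the HH ribozyme and a 15 bp deletion at the 3′ end of the HDV ribozyme. In keeping with this, the feature table detects only a short hammerhead fragment upstream of the gRNA scaffold and no annotated HDV element. Such truncations would be expected to impair self-processing, so the plasmid most plausibly serves as a cleavage-defective control in studies of ribozyme-mediated guide RNA production for CRISPR genome editing, although the record does not state this use outright.
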