Features (pLannotate 1.2.2; 25 found; start..end, strand, type, name):
    137..184     +  misc_feature   bom (fragment): basis of mobility region from pBR322
    195..410     +  promoter       URA3 promoter: S. cerevisiae URA3
    411..1214    +  CDS            URA3: orotidine-5'-phosphate decarboxylase, required for uracil biosynthesis; S. cerevisiae URA3; yeast auxotrophic marker, counterselectable with 5-fluoroorotic acid (5-FOA)
   1293..1342    +  misc_feature   bom (fragment): basis of mobility region from pBR322
   1343..1798    -  rep_origin     f1 ori (sequence partly withheld): f1 bacteriophage origin of replication; arrow indicates direction of (+) strand synthesis
   1806..1963    -  CDS            lacZα (fragment): LacZα fragment of β-galactosidase; lacZ fragment
   1966..1984    +  promoter       T7 promoter: promoter for bacteriophage T7 RNA polymerase
   1993..2030    +  misc_feature   MCS (fragment): pBluescript multiple cloning site
   2043..2083    -  CDS            rop (fragment): Rop protein, which maintains plasmids at low copy number; rop
   2083..2479    +  promoter       ADH1 promoter: S. cerevisiae ADH1; promoter for alcohol dehydrogenase 1
   2480..2496    +  misc_RNA       sTRSV HHRz (fragment): hammerhead ribozyme from the tobacco ringspot virus satellite RNA (Khvorova et al., 2003)
   2530..2605    +  misc_RNA       gRNA scaffold: guide RNA scaffold for the Streptococcus pyogenes CRISPR/Cas9 system
   2664..2795    +  CDS            ADH1 (fragment): ADH1_YEAST - Also known as ADC1. Experimental evidence at protein level: Swiss-Prot protein existence level 1. This isozyme preferentially catalyzes the conversion of primary unbranched alcohols to their corresponding aldehydes. Also shows activity toward secondary alcohols. From Saccharomyces cerevisiae (strain ATCC 204508 / S288c) (Baker's yeast).
   2799..2986    +  terminator     ADH1 terminator: S. cerevisiae ADH1; transcription terminator for the S. cerevisiae alcohol dehydrogenase 1 (ADH1) gene
   2991..3039    +  misc_feature   MCS (fragment): pBluescript multiple cloning site
   3052..3070    -  promoter       T3 promoter: promoter for bacteriophage T3 RNA polymerase
   3115..3131    -  protein_bind   lac operator: The lac repressor binds to the lac operator to inhibit transcription in E. coli. This inhibition can be relieved by adding lactose or isopropyl-β-D-thiogalactopyranoside (IPTG). lac repressor encoded by lacI
   3139..3169    -  promoter       lac promoter: promoter for the E. coli lac operon
   3184..3205    -  protein_bind   CAP binding site: CAP binding activates transcription in the presence of cAMP. E. coli catabolite activator protein
   3218..3310    -  CDS            lacI (fragment): lac repressor; lacI; The lac repressor binds to the lac operator to inhibit transcription in E. coli. This inhibition can be relieved by adding lactose or isopropyl-β-D-thiogalactopyranoside (IPTG).
   3493..4081    -  rep_origin     ori: high-copy-number ColE1/pMB1/pBR322/pUC origin of replication
   4252..5112    -  CDS            AmpR: β-lactamase; bla; confers resistance to ampicillin, carbenicillin, and related antibiotics
   5113..5217    -  promoter       AmpR promoter: bla
   5254..5757    +  misc_feature   CEN/ARS: S. cerevisiae CEN6 centromere fused to an autonomously replicating sequence
   5826..35      +  CDS            rop (fragment) (across the origin): Rop protein, which maintains plasmids at low copy number; rop
>Addgene plasmid #51059 | pRS316-RGR-GFP-mm | depositor full sequence | sequence record 77330 | pRS316-RGR-GFP-mm sequence 5826 bps
TCGCGCGTTTCGGTGATGACGGTGAAAACCTCTGACACATGCAGCTCCCGGAGACGGTCACAGCTTGTCT
GTAAGCGGATGCCGGGAGCAGACAAGCCCGTCAGGGCGCGTCAGCGGGTGTTGGCGGGTGTCGGGGCTGG
CTTAACTATGCGGCATCAGAGCAGATTGTACTGAGAGTGCACCACGCTTTTCAATTCAATTCATCATTTT
TTTTTTATTCTTTTTTTTGATTTCGGTTTCTTTGAAATTTTTTTGATTCGGTAATCTCCGAACAGAAGGA
AGAACGAAGGAAGGAGCACAGACTTAGATTGGTATATATACGCATATGTAGTGTTGAAGAAACATGAAAT
TGCCCAGTATTCTTAACCCAACTGCACAGAACAAAAACCTGCAGGAAACGAAGATAAATCATGTCGAAAG
CTACATATAAGGAACGTGCTGCTACTCATCCTAGTCCTGTTGCTGCCAAGCTATTTAATATCATGCACGA
AAAGCAAACAAACTTGTGTGCTTCATTGGATGTTCGTACCACCAAGGAATTACTGGAGTTAGTTGAAGCA
TTAGGTCCCAAAATTTGTTTACTAAAAACACATGTGGATATCTTGACTGATTTTTCCATGGAGGGCACAG
TTAAGCCGCTAAAGGCATTATCCGCCAAGTACAATTTTTTACTCTTCGAAGACAGAAAATTTGCTGACAT
TGGTAATACAGTCAAATTGCAGTACTCTGCGGGTGTATACAGAATAGCAGAATGGGCAGACATTACGAAT
GCACACGGTGTGGTGGGCCCAGGTATTGTTAGCGGTTTGAAGCAGGCGGCAGAAGAAGTAACAAAGGAAC
CTAGAGGCCTTTTGATGTTAGCAGAATTGTCATGCAAGGGCTCCCTATCTACTGGAGAATATACTAAGGG
TACTGTTGACATTGCGAAGAGCGACAAAGATTTTGTTATCGGCTTTATTGCTCAAAGAGACATGGGTGGA
AGAGATGAAGGTTACGATTGGTTGATTATGACACCCGGTGTGGGTTTAGATGACAAGGGAGACGCATTGG
GTCAACAGTATAGAACCGTGGATGATGTGGTCTCTACAGGATCTGACATTATTATTGTTGGAAGAGGACT
ATTTGCAAAGGGAAGGGATGCTAAGGTAGAGGGTGAACGTTACAGAAAAGCAGGCTGGGAAGCATATTTG
AGAAGATGCGGCCAGCAAAACTAAAAAACTGTATTATAAGTAAATGCATGTATACTAAACTCACAAATTA
GAGCTTCAATTTAATTATATCAGTTATTACCCTGCGGTGTGAAATACCGCACAGATGCGTAAGGAGAAAA
TACCGCATCAGGAAATTGTAAACGTTAATATTTTGTTAAAATTCGCGTTAAATTTTTGTTAAATCAGCTC
ATTTTTTAACCAATAGGCCGAAATCGGCAAAATCCCTTATAAATCAAAAGAATAGACCGAGATAGGGT
[37 nt withheld, positions 1469-1505]
AAAGAACGTGGACTCCAACGTCAAAGG
[49 nt withheld, positions 1533-1581]
T
[91 nt withheld, positions 1583-1673]
G
[124 nt withheld, positions 1675-1798]
CGCGCCATTCGCCATTCAGGCTGCGCAACTGTTGGGAAGGGCGATCGGTGCGGGCCTCTTCGCTATTACG
CCAGCTGGCGAAGGGGGGATGTGCTGCAAGGCGATTAAGTTGGGTAACGCCAGGGTTTTCCCAGTCACGA
CGTTGTAAAACGACGGCCAGTGAATTGTAATACGACTCACTATAGGGCGAATTGGAGCTCCACCGCGGTG
GCGGCCGCTCTAGAACTAGTGGGAGCTGCATGTGTCAGAGGTTTTCACCGTCATCACCGAAACGCGCGAG
GCAGCAACTTCTTTTCTTTTTTTTTCTTTTCTCTCTCCCCCGTTGTTGTCTCACCATATCCGCAATGACA
AAAAAATGATGGAAGACACTAAAGGAAAAAATTAACGACAAAGACAGCACCAACAGATGTCGTTGTTCCA
GAGCTGATGAGGGGTATCTCGAAGCACACGAAACTTTTTCCTTCCTTCATTCACGCACACTACTCTCTAA
TGAGCAACGGTATACGGCCTTCCTTCCAGTTACTTGAATTTGAAATAAAAAAAAGTTTGCTGTCTTGCTA
TCAAGTATAAATAGACCTGCAATTATTAATCTTTTGTTTCCTCGTCATTGTTCTCGTTCCCTTTCTTCCT
TGTTTCTTTTTCTGCACAATATTTCAAGCTATACCAAGCATACAATCAACTGTCCGTGAGGACGAAACGA
GTAAGCTCGTCCGTGCTGAAGTCAAGTTTGAGTTTTAGAGCTAGAAATAGCAAGTTAAAATAAGGCTAGT
CCGTTATCAACTTGAAAAAGTGGCACCGAGTCGGTGCTTTTGGCCGGCATGGTCCCAGCCTCCTCGCTGG
CGCCGGCTGGGCAACATGCTTCGGAGCTTTGGACTTCTTCGCCAGAGGTTTGGTCAAGTCTCCAATCAAG
GTTGTCGGCTTGTCTACCTTGCCAGAAATTTACGAAAAGATGGAAAAGGGTCAAATCGTTGGTAGATACG
TTGTTGACACTTCTAAATAAGCGAATTTCTTATGATTTATGATTTTTATTATTAAATAAGTTATAAAAAA
AATAAGTGTATACAAATTTTAAAGTGACTCTTAGGTTTTAAAACGAAAATTCTTGTTCTTGAGTAACTCT
TTCCTGTAGGTCAGGTTGCTTTCTCAGGTATAGCATGAGGTCGCTCTTATTGACCACACCTCTACCGGCA
TGCGATATCAAGCTTATCGATACCGTCGACCTCGAGGGGGGGCCCGGTACCCAGCTTTTGTTCCCTTTAG
TGAGGGTTAATTCCGAGCTTGGCGTAATCATGGTCATAGCTGTTTCCTGTGTGAAATTGTTATCCGCTCA
CAATTCCACACAACATAGGAGCCGGAAGCATAAAGTGTAAAGCCTGGGGTGCCTAATGAGTGAGGTAACT
CACATTAATTGCGTTGCGCTCACTGCCCGCTTTCCAGTCGGGAAACCTGTCGTGCCAGCTGCATTAATGA
ATCGGCCAACGCGCGGGGAGAGGCGGTTTGCGTATTGGGCGCTCTTCCGCTTCCTCGCTCACTGACTCGC
TGCGCTCGGTCGTTCGGCTGCGGCGAGCGGTATCAGCTCACTCAAAGGCGGTAATACGGTTATCCACAGA
ATCAGGGGATAACGCAGGAAAGAACATGTGAGCAAAAGGCCAGCAAAAGGCCAGGAACCGTAAAAAGGCC
GCGTTGCTGGCGTTTTTCCATAGGCTCGGCCCCCCTGACGAGCATCACAAAAATCGACGCTCAAGTCAGA
GGTGGCGAAACCCGACAGGACTATAAAGATACCAGGCGTTCCCCCCTGGAAGCTCCCTCGTGCGCTCTCC
TGTTCCGACCCTGCCGCTTACCGGATACCTGTCCGCCTTTCTCCCTTCGGGAAGCGTGGCGCTTTCTCAA
TGCTCACGCTGTAGGTATCTCAGTTCGGTGTAGGTCGTTCGCTCCAAGCTGGGCTGTGTGCACGAACCCC
CCGTTCAGCCCGACCGCTGCGCCTTATCCGGTAACTATCGTCTTGAGTCCAACCCGGTAAGACACGACTT
ATCGCCACTGGCAGCAGCCACTGGTAACAGGATTAGCAGAGCGAGGTATGTAGGCGGTGCTACAGAGTTC
TTGAAGTGGTGGCCTAACTACGGCTACACTAGAAGGACAGTATTTGGTATCTGCGCTCTGCTGAAGCCAG
TTACCTTCGGAAAAAGAGTTGGTAGCTCTTGATCCGGCAAACAAACCACCGCTGGTAGCGGTGGTTTTTT
TGTTTGCAAGCAGCAGATTACGCGCAGAAAAAAAGGATCTCAAGAAGATCCTTTGATCTTTTCTACGGGG
TCTGACGCTCAGTGGAACGAAAACTCACGTTAAGGGATTTTGGTCATGAGATTATCAAAAAGGATCTTCA
CCTAGATCCTTTTAAATTAAAAATGAAGTTTTAAATCAATCTAAAGTATATATGAGTAAACTTGGTCTGA
CAGTTACCAATGCTTAATCAGTGAGGCACCTATCTCAGCGATCTGTCTATTTCGTTCATCCATAGTTGCC
TGACTGCCCGTCGTGTAGATAACTACGATACGGGAGGGCTTACCATCTGGCCCCAGTGCTGCAATGATAC
CGCGAGACCCACGCTCACCGGCTCCAGATTTATCAGCAATAAACCAGCCAGCCGGAAGGGCCGAGCGCAG
AAGTGGTCCTGCAACTTTATCCGCCTCCATCCAGTCTATTAATTGTTGCCGGGAAGCTAGAGTAAGTAGT
TCGCCAGTTAATAGTTTGCGCAACGTTGTTGCCATTGCTACAGGCATCGTGGTGTCACGCTCGTCGTTTG
GTATGGCTTCATTCAGCTCCGGTTCCCAACGATCAAGGCGAGTTACATGATCCCCCATGTTGTGAAAAAA
AGCGGTTAGCTCCTTCGGTCCTCCGATCGTTGTCAGAAGTAAGTTGGCCGCAGTGTTATCACTCATGGTT
ATGGCAGCACTGCATAATTCTCTTACTGTCATGCCATCCGTAAGATGCTTTTCTGTGACTGGTGAGTACT
CAACCAAGTCATTCTGAGAATAGTGTATGCGGCGACCGAGTTGCTCTTGCCCGGCGTCAATACGGGATAA
TACCGCGCCACATAGCAGAACTTTAAAAGTGCTCATCATTGGAAAACGTTCTTCGGGGCGAAAACTCTCA
AGGATCTTACCGCTGTTGAGATCCAGTTCGATGTAACCCACTCGTGCACCCAACTGATCTTCAGCATCTT
TTACTTTCACCAGCGTTTCTGGGTGAGCAAAAACAGGAAGGCAAAATGCCGCAAAAAAGGGAATAAGGGC
GACACGGAAATGTTGAATACTCATACTCTTCCTTTTTCAATATTATTGAAGCATTTATCAGGGTTATTGT
CTCATGAGCGGATACATATTTGAATGTATTTAGAAAAATAAACAAATAGGGGTTCCGCGCACATTTCCCC
GAAAAGTGCCACCTGGGTCCTTTTCATCACGTGCTATAAAAATAATTATAATTTAAATTTTTTAATATAA
ATATATAAATTAAAAATAGAAAGTAAAAAAAGAAATTAAAGAAAAAATAGTTTTTGTTTTCCGAAGATGT
AAAAGACTCTAGGGGGATCGCCAACAAATACTACCTTTTATCTTGCTCTTCCTGCTCTCAGGTATTAATG
CCGAATTGTTTCATCTTGTCTGTGTAGAAGACCACACACGAAAATCCTGTGATTTTACATTTTACTTATC
GTTAATCGAATGTATATCTATTTAATCTGCTTTTCTTGTCTAATAAATATATATGTAAAGTACGCTTTTT
GTTGAAATTTTTTAAACCTTTGTTTATTTTTTTTTCTTCATTCCGTAACTCTTCTACCTTCTTTATTTAC
TTTCTAAAATCCAAATACAAAACATAAAAATAAATAAACACAGAGTAAATTCCCAAATTATTCCATCATT
AAAAGATACGAGGCGCGTGTAAGTTACAGGCAAGCGATCCGTCCTAAGAAACCATTATTATCATGACATT
AACCTATAAAAATAGGCGTATCACGAGGCCCTTTCGTC
