>Addgene plasmid #51059 | pRS316-RGR-GFP-mm | addgene partial sequence | sequence record 79283 | M13pUC-Fwd 5'-CCCAGTCACGACGTTGTAAAACG-3'
CGACTCACTATAGGGCGAATTGGAGCTCCACCGCGGTGGCGGCCGCTCTAGAACTAGTGGGAGCTGCATG
TGTCAGAGGTTTTCACCGTCATCACCGAAACGCGCGAGGCAGCAACTTCTTTTCTTTTTTTTTCTTTTCT
CTCTCCCCCGTTGTTGTCTCACCATATCCGCAATGACAAAAAAATGATGGAAGACACTAAAGGAAAAAAT
TAACGACAAAGACAGCACCAACAGATGTCGTTGTTCCAGAGCTGATGAGGGGTATCTCGAAGCACACGAA
ACTTTTTCCTTCCTTCATTCACGCACACTACTCTCTAATGAGCAACGGTATACGGCCTTCCTTCCAGTTA
CTTGAATTTGAAATAAAAAAAAGTTTGCTGTCTTGCTATCAAGTATAAATAGACCTGCAATTATTAATCT
TTTGTTTCCTCGTCATTGTTCTCGTTCCCTTTCTTCCTTGTTTCTTTTTCTGCACAATATTTCAAGCTAT
ACCAAGCATACAATCAACTGTCCGTGAGGACGAAACGAGTAAGCTCGTCCGTGCTGAAGTCAAGTTTGAG
TTTTAGAGCTAGAAATAGCAAGTTAAAATAAGGCTAGTCCGTTATCAACTTGAAAAAGTGGCACCGAGTC
GGTGCTTTTGGCCGGCATGGTCCCAGCCTCCTCGCTGG
